>Addgene plasmid #200503 | pKLV2.2-h7SKgRNA5(SMARCA4(43))-hU6gRNA5(AAVS1)-PGKpuroBFP-W | addgene full sequence | sequence record 419497 | Addgene NGS Result
CCGCGCACATTTCCCCGAAAAGTGCCACCTAAATTGTAAGCGTTAATATTTTGTTAAAATTCGCGTTAAA
TTTTTGTTAAATCAGCTCATTTTTTAACCAATAGGCCGAAATCGGCAAAATCCCTTATAAATCAAAAGAA
TAGACCGAGATAGGGT
[37 nt withheld, positions 157-193]
AAAGAACGTGGACTCCAACGTCAAAGG
[49 nt withheld, positions 221-269]
T
[91 nt withheld, positions 271-361]
G
[124 nt withheld, positions 363-486]
CCCATTCGCCATTCAGGCTGCGCAACTGTTGGGAAGGGCGATCGGTGCGGGCCTCTTCGCTATTACGCCA
GCTGGCGAAAGGGGGATGTGCTGCAAGGCGATTAAGTTGGGTAACGCCAGGGTTTTCCCAGTCACGACGT
TGTAAAACGACGGCCAGTGAGCGCGCGTAATACGACTCACTATAGGGCGAATTGACTAGTACATAACTTA
CGGTAAATGGCCCGCCTGGCTGACCGCCCAACGACCCCCGCCCATTGACGTCAATAATGACGTATGTTCC
CATAGTAACGCCAATAGGGACTTTCCATTGACGTCAATGGGTGGAGTATTTACGGTAAACTGCCCACTTG
GCAGTACATCAAGTGTATCATATGCCAAGTACGCCCCCTATTGACGTCAATGACGGTAAATGGCCCGCCT
GGCATTATGCCCAGTACATGACCTTATGGGACTTTCCTACTTGGCAGTACATCTACGTATTAGTCATCGC
TATTACCATGGTGATGCGGTTTTGGCAGTACATCAATGGGCGTGGATAGCGGTTTGACTCACGGGGATTT
CCAAGTCTCCACCCCATTGACGTCAATGGGAGTTTGTTTTGGCACCAAAATCAACGGGACTTTCCAAAAT
GTCGTAACAACTCCGCCCCATTGACGCAAATGGGCGGTAGGCGTGTACGGTGGGAGGTCTATATAAGCAG
CGCGTTTTGCCTGTACTGGGTCTCTCTGGTTAGACCAGATCTGAGCCTGGGAGCTCTCTGGCTAACTAGG
GAACCCACTGCTTAAGCCTCAATAAAGCTTGCCTTGAGTGCTTCAAGTAGTGTGTGCCCGTCTGTTGTGT
GACTCTGGTAACTAGAGATCCCTCAGACCCTTTTAGTCAGTGTGGAAAATCTCTAGCAGTGGCGCCCGAA
CAGGGACTTGAAAGCGAAAGGGAAACCAGAGGAGCTCTCTCGACGCAGGACTCGGCTTGCTGAAGCGCGC
ACGGCAAGAGGCGAGGGGCGGCGACTGGTGAGTACGCCAAAAATTTTGACTAGCGGAGGCTAGAAGGAGA
GAGATGGGTGCGAGAGCGTCAGTATTAAGCGGGGGAGAATTAGATCGCGATGGGAAAAAATTCGGTTAAG
GCCAGGGGGAAAGAAAAAATATAAATTAAAACATATAGTATGGGCAAGCAGGGAGCTAGAACGATTCGCA
GTTAATCCTGGCCTGTTAGAAACATCAGAAGGCTGTAGACAAATACTGGGACAGCTACAACCATCCCTTC
AGACAGGATCAGAAGAACTTAGATCATTATATAATACAGTAGCAACCCTCTATTGTGTGCATCAAAGGAT
AGAGATAAAAGACACCAAGGAAGCTTTAGACAAGATAGAGGAACAGCAAAACAAAAGTAAGACCACCGCA
CAGCAAGCGGCCGGCCGCGCTGATCTTCAGACCTGGAGGAGGAGATATGAGGGACAATTGGAGAAGTGAA
TTATATAAATATAAAGTAGTAAAAATTGAACCATTAGGAGTAGCACCCACCAAGGCAAAGAGAAGAGTGG
TGCAGAGAGAAAAAAGAGCAGTGGGAATAGGAGCTTTGTTCCTTGGGTTCTTGGGAGCAGCAGGAAGCAC
TATGGGCGCAGCGTCAATGACGCTGACGGTACAGGCCAGACAATTATTGTCTGGTATAGTGCAGCAGCAG
AACAATTTGCTGAGGGCTATTGAGGCGCAACAGCATCTGTTGCAACTCACAGTCTGGGGCATCAAGCAGC
TCCAGGCAAGAATCCTGGCTGTGGAAAGATACCTAAAGGATCAACAGCTCCTGGGGATTTGGGGTTGCTC
TGGAAAACTCATTTGCACCACTGCTGTGCCTTGGAATGCTAGTTGGAGTAATAAATCTCTGGAACAGATT
TGGAATCACACGACCTGGATGGAGTGGGACAGAGAAATTAACAATTACACAAGCTTAATACACTCCTTAA
TTGAAGAATCGCAAAACCAGCAAGAAAAGAATGAACAAGAATTATTGGAATTAGATAAATGGGCAAGTTT
GTGGAATTGGTTTAACATAACAAATTGGCTGTGGTATATAAAATTATTCATAATGATAGTAGGAGGCTTG
GTAGGTTTAAGAATAGTTTTTGCTGTACTTTCTATAGTGAATAGAGTTAGGCAGGGATATTCACCATTAT
CGTTTCAGACCCACCTCCCAACCCCGAGGGGACCCGACAGGCCCGAAGGAATAGAAGAAGAAGGTGGAGA
GAGAGACAGAGACAGATCCATTCGATTAGTGAACGGATCGGCACTGCGTGCGCCAATTCTGCAGACAAAT
GGCAGTATTCATCCACAATTTTAAAAGAAAAGGGGGGATTGGGGGGTACAGTGCAGGGGAAAGAATAGTA
GACATAATAGCAACAGACATACAAACTAAAGAATTACAAAAACAAATTACAAAAATTCAAAATTTTCGGG
TTTATTACAGGGACAGCAGAGATCCAGTTTGGTTAGTACCGGGCCCTACGCGTCTGCAGTATTTAGCATG
CCCCACCCATCTGCAAGGCATTCTGGATAGTGTCAAAACAGCCGGAAATCAAGTCCGTTTATCTCAAACT
TTAGCATTTTGGGAATAAATGATATTTGCTATGCTGGTTAAATTAGATTTTAGTTAAATTTCCTGCTGAA
GCTCTAGTACGATAAGCAACTTGACCTAAGTGTAAAGTTGAGACTTCCTTCAGGTTTATATAGCTTGTGC
GCCGCTTGGGTACCTCGATCAGAACGCTGTCCAACTGTTTAAGAGCTATGCTGGAAACAGCATAGCAAGT
TTAAATAAGGCTAGTCCGTTATCAACTTGAAAAAGTGGCACCGAGTCGGTGCTTTTTTTAGCCGAACTGT
TTCACACTCACGCGTCCAAGGTCGGGCAGGAAGAGGGCCTATTTCCCATGATTCCTTCATATTTGCATAT
ACGATACAAGGCTGTTAGAGAGATAATTAGAATTAATTTGACTGTAAACACAAAGATATTAGTACAAAAT
ACGTGACGTAGAAAGTAATAATTTCTTGGGTAGTTTGCAGTTTTAAAATTATGTTTTAAAATGGACTATC
ATATGCTTACCGTAACTTGAAAGTATTTCGATTTCTTGGCTTTATATATCTTGTGGAAAGGACGAAACAC
CGGTCCCTAGTGGCCCCACTGGTTTAAGAGCTATGCTGGAAACAGCATAGCAAGTTTAAATAAGGCTAGT
CCGTTATCAACTTGAAAAAGTGGCACCGAGTCGGTGCTTTTTTTGGATCCAATTCTACCGGGTAGGGGAG
GCGCTTTTCCCAAGGCAGTCTGGAGCATGCGCTTTAGCAGCCCCGCTGGGCACTTGGCGCTACACAAGTG
GCCTCTGGCCTCGCACACATTCCACATCCACCGGTAGGCGCCAACCGGCTCCGTTCTTTGGTGGCCCCTT
CGCGCCACCTTCTACTCCTCCCCTAGTCAGGAAGTTCCCCCCCGCCCCGCAGCTCGCGTCGTGCAGGACG
TGACAAATGGAAGTAGCACGTCTCACTAGTCTCGTGCAGATGGACAGCACCGCTGAGCAATGGAAGCGGG
TAGGCCTTTGGGGCAGCGGCCAATAGCAGCTTTGCTCCTTCGCTTTCTGGGCTCAGAGGCTGGGAAGGGG
TGGGTCCGGGGGCGGGCTCAGGGGCGGGCTCAGGGGCGGGGCGGGCGCCCGAAGGTCCTCCGGAGGCCCG
GCATTCTGCACGCTTCAAAAGCGCACGTCTGCCGCGCTGTTCTCCTCTTCCTCATCTCCGGGCCTTTCGA
CCTGCATCCATCTAGATCTCGAGCAGCTGAAGCTTACCATGACCGAGTACAAGCCCACGGTGCGCCTCGC
CACCCGCGACGACGTCCCCAGGGCCGTACGCACCCTCGCCGCCGCGTTCGCCGACTACCCCGCCACGCGC
CACACCGTCGATCCGGACCGCCACATCGAGCGGGTCACCGAGCTGCAAGAACTCTTCCTCACGCGCGTCG
GGCTCGACATCGGCAAGGTGTGGGTCGCGGACGACGGCGCCGCGGTGGCGGTCTGGACCACGCCGGAGAG
CGTCGAAGCGGGGGCGGTGTTCGCCGAGATCGGCCCGCGCATGGCCGAGTTGAGCGGTTCCCGGCTGGCC
GCGCAGCAACAGATGGAAGGCCTCCTGGCGCCGCACCGGCCCAAGGAGCCCGCGTGGTTCCTGGCCACCG
TCGGCGTCTCGCCCGACCACCAGGGCAAGGGTCTGGGCAGCGCCGTCGTGCTCCCCGGAGTGGAGGCGGC
CGAGCGCGCCGGGGTGCCCGCCTTCCTGGAGACCTCCGCGCCCCGCAACCTCCCCTTCTACGAGCGGCTC
GGCTTCACCGTCACCGCCGACGTCGAGGTGCCCGAAGGACCGCGCACCTGGTGCATGACCCGCAAGCCCG
GTGCCGGCGGCGGGTCCGGAGGAGAGGGCAGAGGAAGTCTCCTAACATGCGGTGACGTGGAGGAGAATCC
TGGCCCAATGAGCGAGCTGATTAAGGAGAACATGCACATGAAGCTGTACATGGAGGGCACCGTGGACAAC
CATCACTTCAAGTGCACATCCGAGGGCGAAGGCAAGCCCTACGAGGGCACCCAGACCATGAGAATCAAGG
TGGTCGAGGGCGGCCCTCTCCCCTTCGCCTTCGACATCCTGGCTACTAGCTTCCTCTACGGCAGCAAGAC
CTTCATCAACCACACCCAGGGCATCCCCGACTTCTTCAAGCAGTCCTTCCCTGAGGGCTTCACATGGGAG
AGAGTCACCACATACGAGGACGGGGGCGTGCTGACCGCTACCCAGGACACCAGCCTCCAGGACGGCTGCC
TCATCTACAACGTCAAGATCAGAGGGGTGAACTTCACATCCAACGGCCCTGTGATGCAGAAGAAAACACT
CGGCTGGGAGGCCTTCACCGAGACGCTGTACCCCGCTGACGGCGGCCTGGAAGGCAGAAACGACATGGCC
CTGAAGCTCGTGGGCGGGAGCCATCTGATCGCAAACATCAAGACCACATATAGATCCAAGAAACCCGCTA
AGAACCTCAAGATGCCTGGCGTCTACTATGTGGACTACAGACTGGAAAGAATCAAGGAGGCCAACAACGA
GACCTACGTCGAGCAGCACGAGGTGGCAGTGGCCAGATACTGCGACCTCCCTAGCAAACTGGGGCACAAG
CTTAATTGAGCGGCCGCTCAACCTCTGGATTACAAAATTTGTGAAAGATTGACTGGTATTCTTAACTATG
TTGCTCCTTTTACGCTATGTGGATACGCTGCTTTAATGCCTTTGTATCATGCTATTGCTTCCCGTATGGC
TTTCATTTTCTCCTCCTTGTATAAATCCTGGTTGCTGTCTCTTTATGAGGAGTTGTGGCCCGTTGTCAGG
CAACGTGGCGTGGTGTGCACTGTGTTTGCTGACGCAACCCCCACTGGTTGGGGCATTGCCACCACCTGTC
AGCTCCTTTCCGGGACTTTCGCTTTCCCCCTCCCTATTGCCACGGCGGAACTCATCGCCGCCTGCCTTGC
CCGCTGCTGGACAGGGGCTCGGCTGTTGGGCACTGACAATTCCGTGGTGTTGTCGGGGAAATCATCGTCC
TTTCCTTGGCTGCTCGCCTGTGTTGCCACCTGGATTCTGCGCGGGACGTCCTTCTGCTACGTCCCTTCGG
CCCTCAATCCAGCGGACCTTCCTTCCCGCGGCCTGCTGCCGGCTCTGCGGCCTCTTCCGCGTCTACGCCT
TCGCCCTCAGACGAGTCGGATCTCCCTTTGGGCCGCCTCCCCGCAGGTACCTTTAAGACCAATGACTTAC
AAGGCAGCTGTAGATCTTAGCCACTTTTTAAAAGAAAAGGGGGGACTGGAAGGGCTAATTCACTCCCAAA
GAAGTCAAGATCTGCTTTTTGCCTGTACTGGGTCTCTCTGGTTAGACCAGAGTCTCTCTGGTTAGACCAG
ATCTGAGCCTGGGAGCTCTCTGGCTAACTAGGGAACCCACTGCTTAAGCCTCAATAAAGCTTGCCTTGAG
TGCTTCAAGTAGTGTGTGCCCGTCTGTTGTGTGACTCTGGTAACTAGAGATCCCTCAGACCCTTTTAGTC
AGTGTGGAAAATCTCTAGCAGTTTAAACCCGCTGATCAGCCTCGACTGTGCCTTCTAGTTGCCAGCCATC
TGTTGTTTGCCCCTCCCCCGTGCCTTCCTTGACCCTGGAAGGTGCCACTCCCACTGTCCTTTCCTAATAA
AATGAGGAAATTGCATCGCATTGTCTGAGTAGGTGTCATTCTATTCTGGGGGGTGGGGTGGGGCAGGACA
GCAAGGGGGAGGATTGGGAAGTCAATAGCAGGCATGCTGGGGATGCGGTGGGCTCTATGGGCGGCCGTTA
ATTAAGCTTTTGTTCCCTTTAGTGAGGGTTAATTGCGCGCTTGGCGTAATCATGGTCATAGCTGTTTCCT
GTGTGAAATTGTTATCCGCTCACAATTCCACACAACATACGAGCCGGGAGCATAAAGTGTAAAGCCTGGG
GTGCCTAATGAGTGAGCTAACTCACATTAATTGCGTTGCGCTCACTGCCCGCTTTCCAGTCGGGAAACCT
GTCGTGCCAGCTGCATTAATGAATCGGCCAACGCGCGGGGAGAGGCGGTTTGCGTATTGGGCGCTGTTCC
GCTTCCTCGCTCACTGACTCGCTGCGCTCGGTCGTTCGGCTGCGGCGAGCGGTATCAGCTCACTCAAAGG
CGGTAATACGGTTATCCACAGAATCAGGGGATAACGCAGGAAAGAACATGTGAGCAAAAGGCCAGCAAAA
GGCCAGGAACCGTAAAAAGGCCGCGTTGCTGGCGTTTTTCCATAGGCTCCGCCCCCCTGACGAGCATCAC
AAAAATCGACGCTCAAGTCAGAGGTGGCGAAACCCGACAGGACTATAAAGATACCAGGCGTTTCCCCCTG
GAAGCTCCCTCGTGCGCTCTCCTGTTCCGACCCTGCCGCTTACCGGATACCTGTCCGCCTTTCTCCCTTC
GGGAAGCGTGGCGCTTTCTCATAGCTCACGCTGTAGGTATCTCAGTTCGGTGTAGGTCGTTCGCTCCAAG
CTGGGCTGTGTGCACGAACCCCCCGTTCAGCCCGACCGCTGCGCCTTATCCGGTAACTATCGTCTTGAGT
CCAACCCGGTAAGACACGACTTATCGCCACTGGCAGCAGCCACTGGTAACAGGATTAGCAGAGCGAGGTA
TGTAGGCGGTGCTACAGAGTTCTTGAAGTGGTGGCCTAACTACGGCTACACTAGAAGAACAGTATTTGGT
ATCTGCGCTCTGCTGAAGCCAGTTACCTTCGGAAAAAGAGTTGGTAGCTCTTGATCCGGCAAACAAACCA
CCGCTGGTAGCGGTGGTTTTTTTGTTTGCAAGCAGCAGATTACGCGCAGAAAAAAAGGATCTCAAGAAGA
TCCTTTGATCTTTTCTACGGGGTCTGACGCTCAGTGGAACGAAAACTCACGTTAAGGGATTTTGGTCATG
AGATTATCAAAAAGGATCTTCACCTAGATCCTTTTAAATTAAAAATGAAGTTTTAAATCAATCTAAAGTA
TATATGAGTAAACTTGGTCTGACAGTTACCAATGCTTAATCAGTGAGGCACCTATCTCAGCGATCTGTCT
ATTTCGTTCATCCATAGTTGCCTGACTCCCCGTCGTGTAGATAACTACGATACGGGAGGGCTTACCATCT
GGCCCCAGTGCTGCAATGATACCGCGAGACCCACGCTCACCGGCTCCAGATTTATCAGCAATAAACCAGC
CAGCCGGAAGGGCCGAGCGCAGAAGTGGTCCTGCAACTTTATCCGCCTCCATCCAGTCTATTAATTGTTG
CCGGGAAGCTAGAGTAAGTAGTTCGCCAGTTAATAGTTTGCGCAACGTTGTTGCCATTGCTACAGGCATC
GTGGTGTCACGCTCGTCGTTTGGTATGGCTTCATTCAGCTCCGGTTCCCAACGATCAAGGCGAGTTACAT
GATCCCCCATGTTGTGCAAAAAAGCGGTTAGCTCCTTCGGTCCTCCGATCGTTGTCAGAAGTAAGTTGGC
CGCAGTGTTATCACTCATGGTTATGGCAGCACTGCATAATTCTCTTACTGTCATGCCATCCGTAAGATGC
TTTTCTGTGACTGGTGAGTACTCAACCAAGTCATTCTGAGAATAGTGTATGCGGCGACCGAGTTGCTCTT
GCCCGGCGTCAATACGGGATAATACCGCGCCACATAGCAGAACTTTAAAAGTGCTCATCATTGGAAAACG
TTCTTCGGGGCGAAAACTCTCAAGGATCTTACCGCTGTTGAGATCCAGTTCGATGTAACCCACTCGTGCA
CCCAACTGATCTTCAGCATCTTTTACTTTCACCAGCGTTTCTGGGTGAGCAAAAACAGGAAGGCAAAATG
CCGCAAAAAAGGGAATAAGGGCGACACGGAAATGTTGAATACTCATACTCTTCCTTTTTCAATATTATTG
AAGCATTTATCAGGGTTATTGTCTCATGAGCGGATACATATTTGAATGTATTTAGAAAAATAAACAAATA
GGGGTT
Features (pLannotate 1.2.2; 29 found; start..end, strand, type, name):
     58..486     -  rep_origin     f1 ori (sequence partly withheld): f1 bacteriophage origin of replication; arrow indicates direction of (+) strand synthesis
    491..646     -  CDS            lacZα (fragment): LacZα fragment of β-galactosidase; lacZ fragment
    654..672     +  promoter       T7 promoter: promoter for bacteriophage T7 RNA polymerase
    686..986     +  enhancer       CMV enhancer: human cytomegalovirus immediate early enhancer
    987..1186    +  promoter       CMV promoter: human cytomegalovirus (CMV) immediate early promoter
   1204..1384    +  LTR            5' LTR (truncated): truncated 5' long terminal repeat (LTR) from HIV-1
   1431..1556    +  misc_feature   HIV-1 Ψ: packaging signal of human immunodeficiency virus type 1
   1540..1878    +  CDS            HIV-1 gag (fragment): gag protein from human immunodeficiency virus 1; gag
   2055..2288    +  misc_feature   RRE: The Rev response element (RRE) of HIV-1 allows for Rev-dependent mRNA export from the nucleus to the cytoplasm.
   2665..2765    +  CDS            Rev (fragment): human immunodeficiency virus 1 (HIV-1) Rev protein; rev; enhances nuclear export of unspliced and incompletely spliced viral mRNAs
   2815..2932    +  misc_feature   cPPT/CTS: central polypurine tract and central termination sequence of HIV-1
   3271..3338    +  misc_RNA       tracrRNA (fragment): trans-activating CRISPR RNA for the Streptococcus pyogenes CRISPR/Cas9 system
   3389..3629    +  promoter       U6 promoter: RNA polymerase III promoter for human U6 snRNA
   3676..3743    +  misc_RNA       tracrRNA (fragment): trans-activating CRISPR RNA for the Streptococcus pyogenes CRISPR/Cas9 system
   3766..4265    +  promoter       PGK promoter: mouse phosphoglycerate kinase 1 promoter
   4305..4901    +  CDS            PuroR (fragment): puromycin N-acetyltransferase; pac from Streptomyces; confers resistance to puromycin
   4974..5672    +  CDS            TagBFP: TagBFP is a basic (constitutively fluorescent) blue fluorescent protein published in 2008, derived from Entacmaea quadricolor. It is reported to be a very rapidly-maturing monomer with very low acid sensitivity.
   5684..6270    +  misc_feature   WPRE: woodchuck hepatitis virus posttranscriptional regulatory element
   6264..6410    +  CDS            nef (fragment): NEF_HV1LA - Experimental evidence at protein level: Swiss-Prot protein existence level 1. Extracellular Nef protein targets CD4(+) T-lymphocytes for apoptosis by interacting with CXCR4 surface receptors. From Human immunodeficiency virus type 1 group M subtype B (isolate Lai) (HIV-1).
   6418..6596    +  LTR            5' LTR (truncated): truncated 5' long terminal repeat (LTR) from HIV-1
   6622..6733    +  polyA_signal   bGH poly(A) signal: bovine growth hormone polyadenylation signal
   6872..6890    -  promoter       T3 promoter: promoter for bacteriophage T3 RNA polymerase
   6935..6951    -  protein_bind   lac operator: The lac repressor binds to the lac operator to inhibit transcription in E. coli. This inhibition can be relieved by adding lactose or isopropyl-β-D-thiogalactopyranoside (IPTG). lac repressor encoded by lacI
   6959..6989    -  promoter       lac promoter: promoter for the E. coli lac operon
   7004..7025    -  protein_bind   CAP binding site: CAP binding activates transcription in the presence of cAMP. E. coli catabolite activator protein
   7038..7130    -  CDS            lacI (fragment): lac repressor; lacI; The lac repressor binds to the lac operator to inhibit transcription in E. coli. This inhibition can be relieved by adding lactose or isopropyl-β-D-thiogalactopyranoside (IPTG).
   7313..7901    -  rep_origin     ori: high-copy-number ColE1/pMB1/pBR322/pUC origin of replication
   8072..8932    -  CDS            AmpR: β-lactamase; bla; confers resistance to ampicillin, carbenicillin, and related antibiotics
   8933..5       -  promoter       AmpR promoter (across the origin): bla
