[The description below was written by a language model from this plasmid's Addgene catalogue record and pLannotate feature annotations shown in this document.]
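Description:
pKLV2.2-h7SKgRNA5(SMARCA4(43))-hU6gRNA5(AAVS1)-PGKpuroBFP-W is a 9,032 bp HIV-1-based lentiviral transfer plasmid that delivers two CRISPR guide RNAs, one against human SMARCA4 and one against the AAVS1 locus. It is maintained in E. coli through a high-copy ColE1/pUC-type origin with ampicillin resistance. It also retains an f1 origin and lacZα/lac promoter remnants with T7 and T3 promoters from its cloning-vector ancestry. The viral genome is transcribed from a CMV enhancer/promoter fused to a truncated 5' LTR. It carries the Ψ packaging signal with a gag fragment, the RRE for Rev-dependent nuclear export, and the cPPT/CTS. A second truncated LTR lies at the 3' end and is followed by a bGH polyadenylation signal.

The payload consists of two tandem guide cassettes. According to the plasmid name, a human 7SK promoter drives the SMARCA4 guide and a human U6 promoter drives the AAVS1 guide. The guides were inserted at SapI and BbsI sites of the parental backbone, and both sites were destroyed during cloning. The feature table annotates the U6 promoter and two S. pyogenes Cas9 scaffold (tracrRNA-derived) segments. It does not call the 7SK promoter, which presumably occupies the unannotated stretch upstream of the first scaffold. Downstream, a mouse PGK promoter expresses puromycin N-acetyltransferase and TagBFP, followed by a WPRE to enhance expression. Transduced cells can therefore be selected with puromycin and tracked by blue fluorescence. The element linking PuroR and TagBFP is not annotated. No Cas9 is encoded, so the nuclease must be supplied separately. The associated publication studies the BAF complex in human T-cell acute lymphoblastic leukemia. In that setting, the AAVS1 guide probably acts as a control partner for SMARCA4 disruption, although the record does not say so.
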