Addgene plasmid #200503: pKLV2.2-h7SKgRNA5(SMARCA4(43))-hU6gRNA5(AAVS1)-PGKpuroBFP-W
Purpose: Lentiviral vector expressing gRNA targeting human SMARCA4 and AAVS1
Depositing lab: Kosuke Yusa. Depositing organization: Kyoto University, Institute for Life and Medical Sciences. Publication: Canonical BAF complex regulates the oncogenic program in human T-cell acute lymphoblastic leukemia. Aoki K, Hyuga M, Tarumoto Y, Nishibuchi G, Ueda A, Ochi Y, Sugino S, Mikami T, Kobushi H, Kato I, Akahane K, Inukai T, Takaori-Kondo A, Takita J, Ogawa S, Yusa K. Blood. 2023 Nov 3:blood.2023020857. doi: 10.1182/blood.2023020857. PubMed 37922452.
Backbone
  Vector backbone: pKLV2.2-h7SKgRNA5(SapI)-hU6gRNA5(BbsI)-PGKpuroBFP-W
  Backbone manufacturer: addgene
  Backbone size w/o insert (bp): 9030
  Total vector size (bp): 9032
  Vector type: Lentiviral
  Selectable markers: Puromycin
Growth in bacteria
  Bacterial resistance: Ampicillin, 100 μg/mL
  Growth temperature: 37°C
  Growth strain: NEB Stable
  Copy number: Unknown
Gene/Insert
  Cloning method: Restriction Enzyme; 5′ cloning site SapI (destroyed during cloning); 3′ cloning site BbsI (destroyed during cloning)
  Sequencing primers: 5′ ATGATATTTGCTATGCTGGTTAAAT; 3′ AGATAATTAGAATTAATTTGACTG
Terms and licenses: Academic/Nonprofit Terms; Industry Terms: Not Available to Industry
How to cite: pKLV2.2-h7SKgRNA5(SMARCA4(43))-hU6gRNA5(AAVS1)-PGKpuroBFP-W was a gift from Kosuke Yusa (Addgene plasmid # 200503 ; http://n2t.net/addgene:200503 ; RRID:Addgene_200503)
